Addgene plasmid #242752: pLV-Puro-CMV-EPB41L4A-AS1-unspliced-MUT- deltaHbox
Purpose: Expresses unspliced EPB41L4A-AS1 in mammalian cells
Depositing lab: Igor Ulitsky. Depositing organization: Weizmann Institute of Science. Publication: EPB41L4A-AS1 long noncoding RNA acts in both cis- and trans-acting transcriptional regulation and controls nucleolar biology. Monziani A, Unfried JP, Cvetanovic T, Ulitsky I. bioRxiv 2025.04.08.647803 10.1101/2025.04.08.647803.
Backbone
  Vector backbone: PLV
  Vector type: Mammalian Expression, Lentiviral
  Selectable markers: Puromycin
Growth in bacteria
  Bacterial resistance: Ampicillin, 100 μg/mL
  Growth temperature: 30°C
  Growth strain: NEB Stable
  Copy number: Unknown
Gene/Insert
  Gene/Insert name: EPB41L4A-AS1
  Species: H. sapiens (human)
  Mutation: AACTTAAAAGCAGCGT → ACCTTAGAAGTAGAGT making it resistant to ASO Deleteon of SNORNA13 Hbox
  GenBank ID: NR_015370
  Entrez Gene: EPB41L4A-AS1 (a.k.a. C5orf26, NCRNA00219, TIGA1)
  Promoter: CMV
  Cloning method: Unknown
  Sequencing primers: 5′ CCCCATTGACGCAAATGGGCGG
Terms and licenses: Academic/Nonprofit Terms; Industry Terms: Not Available to Industry
Depositor comments: Please visit https://doi.org/10.1101/2025.04.08.647803 for bioRxiv preprint.
How to cite: pLV-Puro-CMV-EPB41L4A-AS1-unspliced-MUT- deltaHbox was a gift from Igor Ulitsky (Addgene plasmid # 242752 ; http://n2t.net/addgene:242752 ; RRID:Addgene_242752)
