[The description below was written by a language model from this plasmid's Addgene catalogue record and pLannotate feature annotations shown in this document.]
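Description:
pLV-Puro-CMV-EPB41L4A-AS1-unspliced-MUT- deltaHbox is a 9.3 kb third-generation, self-inactivating HIV-1 lentiviral transfer plasmid for expressing a mutant form of the human long noncoding RNA EPB41L4A-AS1 in mammalian cells. The viral genome is transcribed from a chimeric RSV promoter/truncated 5' LTR and carries the Ψ packaging signal with an adjoining gag fragment, the RRE for Rev-dependent nuclear export, the cPPT/CTS and a ΔU3 3' LTR, followed by an SV40 poly(A) signal and SV40 origin. In bacteria the plasmid replicates from a high-copy ColE1/pUC-type origin and is selected with ampicillin. An f1 origin and remnants of a lac/lacZα cloning region with T7 and T3 promoters are also present in the backbone.

The payload lies between Gateway attB sites. The CMV enhancer/promoter sits between attB4 and attB1, and the insert sits between attB1 and attB2, an arrangement that suggests modular recombinational assembly, although the record gives the cloning method as unknown. The insert is the unspliced EPB41L4A-AS1 sequence, so it retains the region hosting the snoRNA SNORA13, which is annotated only as a fragment. This fits the stated deletion of the snoRNA's H box, a conserved motif of H/ACA snoRNAs. A second change is a cluster of point substitutions that makes the transcript resistant to an antisense oligonucleotide.

A WPRE downstream of the insert enhances transcript expression, and a separate mouse PGK promoter drives puromycin N-acetyltransferase for selecting transduced cells. The design suits rescue experiments in which the endogenous lncRNA is depleted by the ASO, allowing lncRNA functions to be separated from those of the embedded snoRNA, though the record states the purpose only as expression of the unspliced RNA.
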