Features (pLannotate 1.2.2; 31 found; start..end, strand, type, name):
      3..229     +  promoter       RSV promoter: Rous sarcoma virus enhancer/promoter
    230..410     +  LTR            5' LTR (truncated): truncated 5' long terminal repeat (LTR) from HIV-1
    457..582     +  misc_feature   HIV-1 Ψ: packaging signal of human immunodeficiency virus type 1
    566..929     +  CDS            HIV-1 gag (fragment): gag protein from human immunodeficiency virus 1; gag
   1075..1308    +  misc_feature   RRE: The Rev response element (RRE) of HIV-1 allows for Rev-dependent mRNA export from the nucleus to the cytoplasm.
   1685..1785    +  CDS            Rev (fragment): human immunodeficiency virus 1 (HIV-1) Rev protein; rev; enhances nuclear export of unspliced and incompletely spliced viral mRNAs
   1803..1920    +  misc_feature   cPPT/CTS: central polypurine tract and central termination sequence of HIV-1
   1938..1958    +  protein_bind   attB4: mutant version of attB; core recombination site for the Gateway® BP reaction BP Clonase™
   2019..2322    +  enhancer       CMV enhancer: human cytomegalovirus immediate early enhancer
   2323..2526    +  promoter       CMV promoter: human cytomegalovirus (CMV) immediate early promoter
   2548..2568    +  protein_bind   attB1: mutant version of attB; core recombination site for the Gateway® BP reaction BP Clonase™
   3193..3319    +  ncRNA          SNORA13 (fragment): Accession: RF00396 - Small nucleolar RNA SNORA13
   4014..4038    -  protein_bind   attB2: mutant version of attB; recombination site for the Gateway® BP reaction BP Clonase™
   4056..4644    +  misc_feature   WPRE: woodchuck hepatitis virus posttranscriptional regulatory element
   4675..5174    +  promoter       PGK promoter: mouse phosphoglycerate kinase 1 promoter
   5191..5790    +  CDS            PuroR: puromycin N-acetyltransferase; pac from Streptomyces alboniger; confers resistance to puromycin
   5780..5860    +  CDS            nef (fragment): NEF_HV1Z2 - Experimental evidence at protein level: Swiss-Prot protein existence level 1. Extracellular Nef protein targets CD4(+) T-lymphocytes for apoptosis by interacting with CXCR4 surface receptors. From Human immunodeficiency virus type 1 group M subtype D (isolate Z2/CDC-Z34) (HIV-1).
   5862..6095    +  LTR            3' LTR (ΔU3): self-inactivating 3' long terminal repeat (LTR) from HIV-1
   6167..6288    +  polyA_signal   SV40 poly(A) signal: SV40 polyadenylation signal
   6328..6463    +  rep_origin     SV40 ori: SV40 origin of replication
   6484..6502    -  promoter       T7 promoter: promoter for bacteriophage T7 RNA polymerase
   6510..6665    +  CDS            lacZα (fragment): LacZα fragment of β-galactosidase; lacZ fragment
   6670..7098    +  rep_origin     f1 ori (sequence partly withheld): f1 bacteriophage origin of replication; arrow indicates direction of (+) strand synthesis
   7151..7255    +  promoter       AmpR promoter: bla
   7256..8116    +  CDS            AmpR: β-lactamase; bla; confers resistance to ampicillin, carbenicillin, and related antibiotics
   8287..8875    +  rep_origin     ori: high-copy-number ColE1/pMB1/pBR322/pUC origin of replication
   9058..9150    +  CDS            lacI (fragment): lac repressor; lacI; The lac repressor binds to the lac operator to inhibit transcription in E. coli. This inhibition can be relieved by adding lactose or isopropyl-β-D-thiogalactopyranoside (IPTG).
   9163..9184    +  protein_bind   CAP binding site: CAP binding activates transcription in the presence of cAMP. E. coli catabolite activator protein
   9199..9229    +  promoter       lac promoter: promoter for the E. coli lac operon
   9237..9253    +  protein_bind   lac operator: The lac repressor binds to the lac operator to inhibit transcription in E. coli. This inhibition can be relieved by adding lactose or isopropyl-β-D-thiogalactopyranoside (IPTG). lac repressor encoded by lacI
   9298..9316    +  promoter       T3 promoter: promoter for bacteriophage T3 RNA polymerase
>Addgene plasmid #242752 | pLV-Puro-CMV-EPB41L4A-AS1-unspliced-MUT- deltaHbox | addgene full sequence | sequence record 487459 | Addgene NGS Result
AATGTAGTCTTATGCAATACTCTTGTAGTCTTGCAACATGGTAACGATGAGTTAGCAACATGCCTTACAA
GGAGAGAAAAAGCACCGTGCATGCCGATTGGTGGAAGTAAGGTGGTACGATCGTGCCTTATTAGGAAGGC
AACAGACGGGTCTGACATGGATTGGACGAACCACTGAATTGCCGCATTGCAGAGATATTGTATTTAAGTG
CCTAGCTCGATACATAAACGGGTCTCTCTGGTTAGACCAGATCTGAGCCTGGGAGCTCTCTGGCTAACTA
GGGAACCCACTGCTTAAGCCTCAATAAAGCTTGCCTTGAGTGCTTCAAGTAGTGTGTGCCCGTCTGTTGT
GTGACTCTGGTAACTAGAGATCCCTCAGACCCTTTTAGTCAGTGTGGAAAATCTCTAGCAGTGGCGCCCG
AACAGGGACTTGAAAGCGAAAGGGAAACCAGAGGAGCTCTCTCGACGCAGGACTCGGCTTGCTGAAGCGC
GCACGGCAAGAGGCGAGGGGCGGCGACTGGTGAGTACGCCAAAAATTTTGACTAGCGGAGGCTAGAAGGA
GAGAGATGGGTGCGAGAGCGTCAGTATTAAGCGGGGGAGAATTAGATCGCGATGGGAAAAAATTCGGTTA
AGGCCAGGGGGAAAGAAAAAATATAAATTAAAACATATAGTATGGGCAAGCAGGGAGCTAGAACGATTCG
CAGTTAATCCTGGCCTGTTAGAAACATCAGAAGGCTGTAGACAAATACTGGGACAGCTACAACCATCCCT
TCAGACAGGATCAGAAGAACTTAGATCATTATATAATACAGTAGCAACCCTCTATTGTGTGCATCAAAGG
ATAGAGATAAAAGACACCAAGGAAGCTTTAGACAAGATAGAGGAAGAGCAAAACAAAAGTAAGACCACCG
CACAGCAAGCGGCCGCTGATCTTCAGACCTGGAGGAGGAGATATGAGGGACAATTGGAGAAGTGAATTAT
ATAAATATAAAGTAGTAAAAATTGAACCATTAGGAGTAGCACCCACCAAGGCAAAGAGAAGAGTGGTGCA
GAGAGAAAAAAGAGCAGTGGGAATAGGAGCTTTGTTCCTTGGGTTCTTGGGAGCAGCAGGAAGCACTATG
GGCGCAGCGTCAATGACGCTGACGGTACAGGCCAGACAATTATTGTCTGGTATAGTGCAGCAGCAGAACA
ATTTGCTGAGGGCTATTGAGGCGCAACAGCATCTGTTGCAACTCACAGTCTGGGGCATCAAGCAGCTCCA
GGCAAGAATCCTGGCTGTGGAAAGATACCTAAAGGATCAACAGCTCCTGGGGATTTGGGGTTGCTCTGGA
AAACTCATTTGCACCACTGCTGTGCCTTGGAATGCTAGTTGGAGTAATAAATCTCTGGAACAGATTTGGA
ATCACACGACCTGGATGGAGTGGGACAGAGAAATTAACAATTACACAAGCTTAATACACTCCTTAATTGA
AGAATCGCAAAACCAGCAAGAAAAGAATGAACAAGAATTATTGGAATTAGATAAATGGGCAAGTTTGTGG
AATTGGTTTAACATAACAAATTGGCTGTGGTATATAAAATTATTCATAATGATAGTAGGAGGCTTGGTAG
GTTTAAGAATAGTTTTTGCTGTACTTTCTATAGTGAATAGAGTTAGGCAGGGATATTCACCATTATCGTT
TCAGACCCACCTCCCAACCCCGAGGGGACCCGACAGGCCCGAAGGAATAGAAGAAGAAGGTGGAGAGAGA
GACAGAGACAGATCCATTCGATTAGTGAACGGATCTCGACGGTATCGCTAGCTTTTAAAAGAAAAGGGGG
GATTGGGGGGTACAGTGCAGGGGAAAGAATAGTAGACATAATAGCAACAGACATACAAACTAAAGAATTA
CAAAAACAAATTACAAAAATTCAAAATTTTACTAGTGATTATCGGATCAACTTTGTATAGAAAAGTTGTA
GTTATTAATAGTAATCAATTACGGGGTCATTAGTTCATAGCCCATATATGGAGTTCCGCGTTACATAACT
TACGGTAAATGGCCCGCCTGGCTGACCGCCCAACGACCCCCGCCCATTGACGTCAATAATGACGTATGTT
CCCATAGTAACGCCAATAGGGACTTTCCATTGACGTCAATGGGTGGAGTATTTACGGTAAACTGCCCACT
TGGCAGTACATCAAGTGTATCATATGCCAAGTACGCCCCCTATTGACGTCAATGACGGTAAATGGCCCGC
CTGGCATTATGCCCAGTACATGACCTTATGGGACTTTCCTACTTGGCAGTACATCTACGTATTAGTCATC
GCTATTACCATGGTGATGCGGTTTTGGCAGTACATCAATGGGCGTGGATAGCGGTTTGACTCACGGGGAT
TTCCAAGTCTCCACCCCATTGACGTCAATGGGAGTTTGTTTTGGCACCAAAATCAACGGGACTTTCCAAA
ATGTCGTAACAACTCCGCCCCATTGACGCAAATGGGCGGTAGGCGTGTACGGTGGGAGGTCTATATAAGC
AGAGCTGGTTTAGTGAACCGTCAGATCCAAGTTTGTACAAAAAAGCAGGCTTCCTTTCTTCCTTTTGGTG
CGAGCTTGCTGTGGTTTTTGCTCTGGGTCCTCTGGGATGGCGCCTGGCTGTGGCCGCGTGGTCTCTCACG
CAGGGGCGCCGGGCGGGGGAACGCGGCCACCCTGAGTCTGGTGAGTCGACTGCGGCGGCCTGTGTCCGAA
GTGTCCGGGGCCGTGAACAAGGGCAGCGGCCTGGCCTCAGGCCTGCGTTCCCACGTTTGGAAACGGGGAG
CTTCGTCGATTTGTGTTTACATCATCGACTATGCCAGGGAGTTCTCCAGATAAGCCTGGTTTTATTTTCG
TCAGTGAAAAGGCCTTACCGTATAACTGACTTTATGCTTGCCCTGCCCCCGTATAAAATACCTTAGAAGT
AGAGTGCCTGGTTACAGCTGTTTCCACGTGCGGTGCTCGTCGGGAGTGATCACCTACCCTACAGGTGAGT
TTTCACGTTCGTGCAAGACCAGTCGCCATTTAAAACGCATCGCATTTCACTTTTCATTATTAAGTCGGAT
TTTAAATCGTGAGAAAATTTCTCTGAAATGTATTGTCCGTTTTTAGGCTGTAATCGGCATTACTGTCAGC
CAGTCAGCAACCTTATGCCATAAAGCCTACCTCACGCAGTGTCAGCCTTTGTGTTGCCCATTCACTTTGG
AAACTAGTGAATGTGGTGTCAAAAAAGGCGTAACGCTTTGCAGCCTTTTCCTGCCCTTAAATTTGATACC
TTTGGTGTAGGAGCTGCATAAGTAACAGTTGCTGCTTTTACGTTTCCACGCGTGATCTTGACCCTGCTAG
CCTTAAGTGTATGGTTTCTCTTAGCCAGTTCTAATTTTTGTTCAGGTGGAAGATGGATGCCTGAAGTGTA
GACTGCTGCTAGCTGAATACCATCTGGGAGCATAAAGGTGACCTGAAGGTAGGGTGATATGTCTTAAAGC
ACTTTGTAATGGGAATTTTTATCACCTTTTAAATTGGGGTTCCTTCTCTAGTGAGTTTTAATGTCAGTGG
TACATTCGTAGTGTTGCTCTGTCTGTAGCTATTAAGGTGAGTTAATAAATGGGATAGCCTCCACAGCTTA
TTTTTGGGAAGGTTTTGCTGATACTTCCTGAGAAGCCCAGGGAAATAAATACGCATAGTACTGGCATTCT
GCATCTCTTTAAGATTTGTTTTTATGTGTAGTAATTGAGTTTTTTAAAAGCTTGTGAAATCGCAGGCATA
TTACCAAGTTCTTGATTAAAATGTAATACAAAAATATTTGCTGTCGAATTGAGTACTTTATTTTTTCTCT
TAGGATGTCCTTGGTGAGGATTTTGAAAATTTGATCTTCACAAGAGTTGCCTGGATCATTTGAAATTTCT
GGGAGTCTGAGGAGTACTGACATAATTACCTGCTGGAGTCTGTAAATACACATTTAAGACAGTGAGGATG
TGAATAAATATATTAATGCACTTACCCAGCTTTCTTGTACAAAGTGGTGATAATCGAATTCCGATAATCA
ACCTCTGGATTACAAAATTTGTGAAAGATTGACTGGTATTCTTAACTATGTTGCTCCTTTTACGCTATGT
GGATACGCTGCTTTAATGCCTTTGTATCATGCTATTGCTTCCCGTATGGCTTTCATTTTCTCCTCCTTGT
ATAAATCCTGGTTGCTGTCTCTTTATGAGGAGTTGTGGCCCGTTGTCAGGCAACGTGGCGTGGTGTGCAC
TGTGTTTGCTGACGCAACCCCCACTGGTTGGGGCATTGCCACCACCTGTCAGCTCCTTTCCGGGACTTTC
GCTTTCCCCCTCCCTATTGCCACGGCGGAACTCATCGCCGCCTGCCTTGCCCGCTGCTGGACAGGGGCTC
GGCTGTTGGGCACTGACAATTCCGTGGTGTTGTCGGGGAAGCTGACGTCCTTTCCATGGCTGCTCGCCTG
TGTTGCCACCTGGATTCTGCGCGGGACGTCCTTCTGCTACGTCCCTTCGGCCCTCAATCCAGCGGACCTT
CCTTCCCGCGGCCTGCTGCCGGCTCTGCGGCCTCTTCCGCGTCTTCGCCTTCGCCCTCAGACGAGTCGGA
TCTCCCTTTGGGCCGCCTCCCCGCATCGGGAATTCCCGCGGTTCGAATTCTACCGGGTAGGGGAGGCGCT
TTTCCCAAGGCAGTCTGGAGCATGCGCTTTAGCAGCCCCGCTGGGCACTTGGCGCTACACAAGTGGCCTC
TGGCCTCGCACACATTCCACATCCACCGGTAGGCGCCAACCGGCTCCGTTCTTTGGTGGCCCCTTCGCGC
CACCTTCTACTCCTCCCCTAGTCAGGAAGTTCCCCCCCGCCCCGCAGCTCGCGTCGTGCAGGACGTGACA
AATGGAAGTAGCACGTCTCACTAGTCTCGTGCAGATGGACAGCACCGCTGAGCAATGGAAGCGGGTAGGC
CTTTGGGGCAGCGGCCAATAGCAGCTTTGCTCCTTCGCTTTCTGGGCTCAGAGGCTGGGAAGGGGTGGGT
CCGGGGGCGGGCTCAGGGGCGGGCTCAGGGGCGGGGCGGGCGCCCGAAGGTCCTCCGGAGGCCCGGCATT
CTGCACGCTTCAAAAGCGCACGTCTGCCGCGCTGTTCTCCTCTTCCTCATCTCCGGGCCTTTCGACCTCA
CGTGGCCACCATGACCGAGTACAAGCCCACGGTGCGCCTCGCCACCCGCGACGACGTCCCCAGGGCCGTA
CGCACCCTCGCCGCCGCGTTCGCCGACTACCCCGCCACGCGCCACACCGTCGATCCGGACCGCCACATCG
AGCGGGTCACCGAGCTGCAAGAACTCTTCCTCACGCGCGTCGGGCTCGACATCGGCAAGGTGTGGGTCGC
GGACGACGGCGCCGCGGTGGCGGTCTGGACCACGCCGGAGAGCGTCGAAGCGGGGGCGGTGTTCGCCGAG
ATCGGCCCGCGCATGGCCGAGTTGAGCGGTTCCCGGCTGGCCGCGCAGCAACAGATGGAAGGCCTCCTGG
CGCCGCACCGGCCCAAGGAGCCCGCGTGGTTCCTGGCCACCGTCGGCGTCTCGCCCGACCACCAGGGCAA
GGGTCTGGGCAGCGCCGTCGTGCTCCCCGGAGTGGAGGCGGCCGAGCGCGCCGGGGTGCCCGCCTTCCTG
GAGACCTCCGCGCCCCGCAACCTCCCCTTCTACGAGCGGCTCGGCTTCACCGTCACCGCCGACGTCGAGG
TGCCCGAAGGACCGCGCACCTGGTGCATGACCCGCAAGCCCGGTGCCTGAGGTACCTTTAAGACCAATGA
CTTACAAGGCAGCTGTAGATCTTAGCCACTTTTTAAAAGAAAAGGGGGGACTGGAAGGGCTAATTCACTC
CCAACGAAGACAAGATCTGCTTTTTGCTTGTACTGGGTCTCTCTGGTTAGACCAGATCTGAGCCTGGGAG
CTCTCTGGCTAACTAGGGAACCCACTGCTTAAGCCTCAATAAAGCTTGCCTTGAGTGCTTCAAGTAGTGT
GTGCCCGTCTGTTGTGTGACTCTGGTAACTAGAGATCCCTCAGACCCTTTTAGTCAGTGTGGAAAATCTC
TAGCAGTAGTAGTTCATGTCATCTTATTATTCAGTATTTATAACTTGCAAAGAAATGAATATCAGAGAGT
GAGAGGAACTTGTTTATTGCAGCTTATAATGGTTACAAATAAAGCAATAGCATCACAAATTTCACAAATA
AAGCATTTTTTTCACTGCATTCTAGTTGTGGTTTGTCCAAACTCATCAATGTATCTTATCATGTCTGGCT
CTAGCTATCCCGCCCCTAACTCCGCCCATCCCGCCCCTAACTCCGCCCAGTTCCGCCCATTCTCCGCCCC
ATGGCTGACTAATTTTTTTTATTTATGCAGAGGCCGAGGCCGCCTCGGCCTCTGAGCTATTCCAGAAGTA
GTGAGGAGGCTTTTTTGGAGGCCTAGGGACGTACCCAATTCGCCCTATAGTGAGTCGTATTACGCGCGCT
CACTGGCCGTCGTTTTACAACGTCGTGACTGGGAAAACCCTGGCGTTACCCAACTTAATCGCCTTGCAGC
ACATCCCCCTTTCGCCAGCTGGCGTAATAGCGAAGAGGCCCGCACCGATCGCCCTTCCCAACAGTTGCGC
AGCCTGAATGGCGAATGGG
[124 nt withheld, positions 6670-6793]
C
[91 nt withheld, positions 6795-6885]
A
[49 nt withheld, positions 6887-6935]
CCTTTGACGTTGGAGTCCACGTTCTTT
[37 nt withheld, positions 6963-6999]
ACCCTATCTCGGTCTATTCTTTTGATTTATAAGGGATTTTGCCGATTTCGGCCTATTGGTTAAAAAATGA
GCTGATTTAACAAAAATTTAACGCGAATTTTAACAAAATATTAACGCTTACAATTTAGGTGGCACTTTTC
GGGGAAATGTGCGCGGAACCCCTATTTGTTTATTTTTCTAAATACATTCAAATATGTATCCGCTCATGAG
ACAATAACCCTGATAAATGCTTCAATAATATTGAAAAAGGAAGAGTATGAGTATTCAACATTTCCGTGTC
GCCCTTATTCCCTTTTTTGCGGCATTTTGCCTTCCTGTTTTTGCTCACCCAGAAACGCTGGTGAAAGTAA
AAGATGCTGAAGATCAGTTGGGTGCACGAGTGGGTTACATCGAACTGGATCTCAACAGCGGTAAGATCCT
TGAGAGTTTTCGCCCCGAAGAACGTTTTCCAATGATGAGCACTTTTAAAGTTCTGCTATGTGGCGCGGTA
TTATCCCGTATTGACGCCGGGCAAGAGCAACTCGGTCGCCGCATACACTATTCTCAGAATGACTTGGTTG
AGTACTCACCAGTCACAGAAAAGCATCTTACGGATGGCATGACAGTAAGAGAATTATGCAGTGCTGCCAT
AACCATGAGTGATAACACTGCGGCCAACTTACTTCTGACAACGATCGGAGGACCGAAGGAGCTAACCGCT
TTTTTGCACAACATGGGGGATCATGTAACTCGCCTTGATCGTTGGGAACCGGAGCTGAATGAAGCCATAC
CAAACGACGAGCGTGACACCACGATGCCTGTAGCAATGGCAACAACGTTGCGCAAACTATTAACTGGCGA
ACTACTTACTCTAGCTTCCCGGCAACAATTAATAGACTGGATGGAGGCGGATAAAGTTGCAGGACCACTT
CTGCGCTCGGCCCTTCCGGCTGGCTGGTTTATTGCTGATAAATCTGGAGCCGGTGAGCGTGGGTCTCGCG
GTATCATTGCAGCACTGGGGCCAGATGGTAAGCCCTCCCGTATCGTAGTTATCTACACGACGGGGAGTCA
GGCAACTATGGATGAACGAAATAGACAGATCGCTGAGATAGGTGCCTCACTGATTAAGCATTGGTAACTG
TCAGACCAAGTTTACTCATATATACTTTAGATTGATTTAAAACTTCATTTTTAATTTAAAAGGATCTAGG
TGAAGATCCTTTTTGATAATCTCATGACCAAAATCCCTTAACGTGAGTTTTCGTTCCACTGAGCGTCAGA
CCCCGTAGAAAAGATCAAAGGATCTTCTTGAGATCCTTTTTTTCTGCGCGTAATCTGCTGCTTGCAAACA
AAAAAACCACCGCTACCAGCGGTGGTTTGTTTGCCGGATCAAGAGCTACCAACTCTTTTTCCGAAGGTAA
CTGGCTTCAGCAGAGCGCAGATACCAAATACTGTTCTTCTAGTGTAGCCGTAGTTAGGCCACCACTTCAA
GAACTCTGTAGCACCGCCTACATACCTCGCTCTGCTAATCCTGTTACCAGTGGCTGCTGCCAGTGGCGAT
AAGTCGTGTCTTACCGGGTTGGACTCAAGACGATAGTTACCGGATAAGGCGCAGCGGTCGGGCTGAACGG
GGGGTTCGTGCACACAGCCCAGCTTGGAGCGAACGACCTACACCGAACTGAGATACCTACAGCGTGAGCT
ATGAGAAAGCGCCACGCTTCCCGAAGAGAGAAAGGCGGACAGGTATCCGGTAAGCGGCAGGGTCGGAACA
GGAGAGCGCACGAGGGAGCTTCCAGGGGGAAACGCCTGGTATCTTTATAGTCCTGTCGGGTTTCGCCACC
TCTGACTTGAGCGTCGATTTTTGTGATGCTCGTCAGGGGGGCGGAGCCTATGGAAAAACGCCAGCAACGC
GGCCTTTTTACGGTTCCTGGCCTTTTGCTGGCCTTTTGCTCACATATTCTTTCCTGCGTTATCCCCTGAT
TCTGTGGATAACCGTATTACCGCCTTTGAGTGAGCTGATACCGCTCGCCGCAGCCGAACGACCGAGCGCA
GCGAGTCAGTGAGCGAGGAAGCGGAAGAGCGCCCAATACGCAAACCGCCTCTCCCCGCGCGTTGGCCGAT
TCATTAATGCAGCTGGCACGACAGGTTTCCCGACTGGAAAGCGGGCAGTGAGCGCAACGCAATTAATGTG
AGTTAGCTCACTCATTAGGCACCCCAGGCTTTACACTTTATGCTTCCGGCTCGTATGTTGTGTGGAATTG
TGAGCGGATAACAATTTCACACAGGAAACAGCTATGACCATGATTACGCCAAGCGCGCAATTAACCCTCA
CTAAAGGGAACAAAAGCTGGAGCTGCAAGCTT
